>Addgene plasmid #16672 | Cdc42 T17N sp64T | addgene partial sequence | sequence record 23767 | 16672 with SP6
CTTTTGNGAGCTCAGAATAACGCTCAACTTTGGCAGATCCTCGAGATAATTCCACCATGGAGCAGAAGCT
GATCTCCGAGGAGGACCTGCAGACAATTAAGTGTGTTGTTGTGGGCGATGGCGCCGTTGGTAAAAACTGT
CTCCTGATATCCTACACAACAAACAAATTTCCATCGGAGTATGTACCGACTGTTTTTGACAACTATGCAG
TCACAGTTATGATTGGTGGAGAACCATATACTCTTGGACTTTTTGATACTGCAGGGCAAGAGGATTATGA
CAGATTACGACCGCTGAGTTATCCACAAACAGATGTATTTCTAGTCTGTTTTTCAGTGGTCTCTCCATCT
TCATTTGAAAACGTGAAAGAAAAGTGGGTGCCTGAGATAACTCACCACTGTCCAAAGACTCCTTTCTTGC
TTGTTGGGACTCAAATTGATCTCAGAGATGACCCCTCTACTATTGAGAAACTTGCCAAGAACAAACAGAA
GCCTATCACTCCAGAGACTGCTGAAAAGCTGGCCCGTGACCTGAAGGCTGTCAAGTATGTGGAGTGTTCT
GCACTTACACAGAGAGGTCTGAAGAATGTGTTTGATGAGGCTATCCTAGCTGCCCTCGAGCCTCCGGAAA
CTCAACCCAAAAGGAAGTGCTGTATATTCTAAGAATAATCNNNAGTGGGGCCGCAGATNTGGTNNCNCTA
ACCNGCCTCANANGCCCCGAATGGAGTCTCTAGCTACATAATACNNCTACCTTTAAAATGTGNCCCCAAN
GGACCTT
