[The description below was written by a language model from this plasmid's Addgene catalogue record.]
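Description:
Cdc42 T17N sp64T is a Xenopus expression plasmid built on the pSP64T backbone (about 3.3 kb without insert), a vector designed for producing synthetic mRNA by in vitro transcription rather than for direct expression from DNA in cells. It is propagated in E. coli under ampicillin selection; the record lists the copy number as unknown, and no feature table is provided, so the origin of replication and the exact arrangement of elements around the insert are not documented here. The depositor notes that the vector allows in vitro transcription from the SP6 promoter, and an SP6 primer is listed for sequencing into the 5′ end of the insert. pSP64T-type vectors are generally known for flanking the cloned cDNA with Xenopus β-globin untranslated regions, which improve the stability and translation of injected transcripts, although this record does not itself describe those elements.

The insert is a human CDC42 cDNA, introduced by restriction enzyme cloning, carrying the T17N substitution. Cdc42 is a small GTPase of the Rho family, and T17N is a classic dominant negative mutation: such mutants are generally understood to interfere with activation of the endogenous protein and so block its signalling. No epitope tags or reporters are recorded. The construct's typical use is as a template for SP6-driven synthesis of mRNA for microinjection into Xenopus embryos or oocytes, to inhibit Cdc42 function in vivo. The associated publication concerns the role of frizzled 7 in regulating convergent extension movements during Xenopus laevis gastrulation, consistent with using this construct to test the contribution of Cdc42 to those movements.
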