Addgene plasmid #16672: Cdc42 T17N sp64T
Depositing lab: De-Li Shi. Depositing organization: Sorbonne Université. Publication: Role of frizzled 7 in the regulation of convergent extension movements during gastrulation in Xenopus laevis. Djiane A, Riou J, Umbhauer M, Boucaut J, Shi D. Development. 2000 Jul . 127(14):3091-100. PubMed 10862746.
Backbone
  Vector backbone: pSP64T
  Backbone manufacturer: Available at Addgene (#15030)
  Backbone size w/o insert (bp): 3300
  Vector type: Xenopus Expression
Growth in bacteria
  Bacterial resistance: Ampicillin, 100 μg/mL
  Growth temperature: 37°C
  Growth strain: DH5alpha
  Copy number: Unknown
Gene/Insert
  Gene/Insert name: Cdc42 T17N (alt name: Cdc42)
  Species: H. sapiens (human)
  Mutation: T17N. Dominant negative.
  Entrez Gene: CDC42 (a.k.a. CDC42Hs, G25K, TKS)
  Cloning method: Restriction Enzyme
  Sequencing primers: 5′ SP6
Terms and licenses: Academic/Nonprofit Terms; Industry Terms: Not Available to Industry
Depositor comments: This cDNA encodes a dominant negative version of Cdc42, a Rho GTPase. The vector is pSP64T, which allows in vitro transcription from the SP6 promoter.
How to cite: Cdc42 T17N sp64T was a gift from De-Li Shi (Addgene plasmid # 16672 ; http://n2t.net/addgene:16672 ; RRID:Addgene_16672)
